Addgene plasmid #42655: RCIscript-GoldyTALEN-ponzr1R
Depositing lab: Stephen Ekker. Depositing organization: Mayo Foundation for Medical Education and Research. Publication: In vivo genome editing using a high-efficiency TALEN system. Bedell VM, Wang Y, Campbell JM, Poshusta TL, Starker CG, Krug RG 2nd, Tan W, Penheiter SG, Ma AC, Leung AY, Fahrenkrug SC, Carlson DF, Voytas DF, Clark KJ, Essner JJ, Ekker SC. Nature. 2012 Nov 1;491(7422):114-8. doi: 10.1038/nature11537. Epub 2012 Sep 23. PubMed 23000899.
Backbone
  Vector backbone: RCIscript-GoldyTALEN
  Backbone manufacturer: Addgene plasmid 38142
  Backbone size w/o insert (bp): 4651
  Total vector size (bp): 6657
  Vector type: mRNA transcription vector
Growth in bacteria
  Bacterial resistance: Ampicillin, 100 μg/mL
  Growth temperature: 37°C
  Growth strain: Stbl3
  Copy number: High Copy
Gene/Insert
  Gene/Insert name: ponzr1 right pTAL scaffold
  Species: D. rerio (zebrafish)
  Promoter: T3
  Cloning method: Unknown
  Sequencing primers: 5′ T3; 3′ T7
Terms and licenses: Academic/Nonprofit Terms; Industry Terms: Not Available to Industry
How to cite: RCIscript-GoldyTALEN-ponzr1R was a gift from Stephen Ekker (Addgene plasmid # 42655 ; http://n2t.net/addgene:42655 ; RRID:Addgene_42655)
