[The description below was written by a language model from this plasmid's Addgene catalogue record.]
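Description:
RCIscript-GoldyTALEN-ponzr1R is an mRNA transcription vector built on the RCIscript-GoldyTALEN backbone (about 4.65 kb), giving a total plasmid size of roughly 6.66 kb. It is propagated in bacteria as a high-copy plasmid under ampicillin selection. The record lists a recombination-deficient strain as the growth host, which fits the repetitive nature of TAL effector repeat arrays. The specific origin of replication is not stated, and no feature table is provided, so the arrangement of elements can only be inferred from the catalogue fields.

The insert is described as the right pTAL scaffold for ponzr1, a zebrafish (Danio rerio) gene. It is therefore the right-hand member of a TALEN pair: a custom array of TAL effector DNA-binding repeats assembled into the GoldyTALEN scaffold and designed to recognise one half-site at the ponzr1 locus. TALENs generally pair such a DNA-binding domain with a FokI nuclease domain, and cleavage requires two monomers bound on opposite sides of a spacer. This construct would thus be expected to be used with a corresponding left-arm plasmid, which this record does not describe.

Expression is driven by a T3 promoter, a bacteriophage promoter used for in vitro transcription rather than for expression in cells. T3 and T7 primer sites flank the insert for sequencing. The construct's purpose is to serve as a template for synthesising TALEN-encoding mRNA. In line with the associated work on high-efficiency in vivo genome editing, this mRNA would be delivered to zebrafish embryos to introduce targeted double-strand breaks and mutations at ponzr1.
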