>Addgene plasmid #42655 | RCIscript-GoldyTALEN-ponzr1R | addgene partial sequence | sequence record 59618 | TAL_R2 5'-ggcgacgaggtggtcgttgg
CGGCTCAGCTGGGCCACAATGCTTTCGAGCGCTTGCTTGCCGCCACCGTTGCTGGCGATAGCCACCACTT
GGTCCGGGGTCAGGCCATGGTCCTGGCACAGCACCGGCAACAGCCGCTGCACCGTTTCGAGCGCTTGCTT
GCCGCCAATGTTGCTGGCGATAGCCACCACTTGGTCCGGGGTCAGGCCATGGTCCTGGCACAGCACCGGC
AACAGCCGCTGCACCGTTTCGAGCGCTTGCTTGCCGCCATTGTTGCTGGCGATAGCCACCACTTGGTCCG
GGGTCAGGCCATGGTCCTGGCACAGCACCGGCAACAGCCGCTGCACCGTTTCGAGCGCTTGCTTGCCGCC
AATGTTGCTGGCGATAGCCACCACTTGGTCCGGGGTCAGGCCATGGTCCTGGCACAGCACCGGCAACAGC
CGCTGCACCGTTTCGAGCGCTTGCTTGCCGCCATCGTGGCTGGCGATAGCCACCACTTGGTCCGGAGTCA
GGCCATGGTCCTGGCACAGCACCGGCAACAGCCGCTGCACCGTTTCGAGCGCTTGCTTGCCGCCAATGTT
GCTGGCGATAGCCACCACTTGGTCCGGGGTCAGGCCATGGTCCTGGCACAGCACCGGCAACAGCCGCTGC
ACCGTTTCGAGCGCTTGCTTGCCGCCATCGTGGCTGGCGATAGCCACCACTTGGTCCGGAGTCAGGCCAT
GGTCCTGGCACAGCACCGGCAACAGCCGCTGCACCGTTTCGAGCGCTTGCTTGCCGCC
