>Addgene plasmid #42655 | RCIscript-GoldyTALEN-ponzr1R | addgene partial sequence | sequence record 59647 | T3 5'-GCAATTAACCCTCACTAAAGG-3'
AGGAGGTTCAACAATGGCTTCCTCCCCTCCAAAGAAAAAGAGAAAGGTTAGTTGGAAGGACGCAAGTGGT
TGGTCTAGAGTGGATCTACGCACGCTCGGCTACAGTCAGCAGCAGCAAGAGAAGATCAAACCGAAGGTGC
GTTCGACAGTGGCGCAGCACCACGAGGCACTGGTGGGCCATGGGTTTACACACGCGCACATCGTTGCGCT
CAGCCAACACCCGGCAGCGTTAGGGACCGTCGCTGTCACGTATCAGCACATAATCACGGCGTTGCCAGAG
GCGACACACGAAGACATCGTTGGCGTCGGCAAACAGTGGTCCGGCGCACGCGCCCTGGAGGCCTTGCTCA
CGGATGCGGGGGAGTTGAGAGGTCCGCCGTTACAGTTGGACACAGGCCAACTTGTGAAGATTGCAAAACG
TGGCGGCGTGACCGCAATGGAGGCAGTGCATGCATCGCGCAATGCACTGACGGGTGCCCCCCTGAACCTG
ACCCCGGACCAAGTGGTGGCTATCGCCAGCAACATTGGCGGCAAGCAAGCGCTCGAAACG
